>Addgene plasmid #164446 | GB1-PRD(703-868, A756C, P801G, C813S)-Strep | addgene full sequence | sequence record 324033 | Addgene NGS Result
TAATACGACTCACTATAGGGGAATTGTGAGCGGATAACAATTCCCCTCTAGAAATAATTTTGTTTAACTT
TAAGAAGGAGATATACATATGCAATACAAACTGGCGCTGAACGGCAAAACGCTGAAGGGTGAAACGACGA
CCGAGGCCGTTGATGCGGCCACGGCCGAGAAAGTGTTCAAGCAGTACGCCAACGACAACGGTGTTGATGG
CGAATGGACCTACGACGATGCGACCAAAACCTTCACCGTGACCGAACTGGTTCCGCGCGGCAGTATCGAA
GGTCGCATCCGCGAGAATCTGAAAGATAGCGGTCTGTTTCTGGAGCATCACCACCATCACCATGAAAATC
TGTACTTCCAAGGCGACGAACTGCTGAAAGATCTGCAGCAGAGCATTGCCCGCGAACCAAGCGCCCCAAG
CATCCCGACGCCAGCCTATCAGAGTAGTCCGGCGGGTGGTCATGCGCCGACCCCACCAACGCCGGCCCCA
CGTACGATGCCGCCAACCAAACCGCAACCACCATGTCGTCCGCCACCACCAGTTCTCCCAGCCAATCGCG
CCCCAAGTGCGACCGCGCCAAGCCCAGTTGGTGCGGGTACCGCCGCGCCAGCGCCAAGTCAAACGCCGGG
TAGTGCCCCACCACCACAAGCGCAAGGCGGCCCATATCCGACGTACCCGGGCTATCCGGGCTACAGTCAG
ATGCCAATGCCGATGGGTTACAACCCATACGCGTACGGCCAGTATAACATGCCGTACCCACCGGTGTACC
ACCAGAGTCCGGGCCAAGCCCCATACCCGGGTCCACAGCAGCCAAGCTACCCGTTCCCGCAGCCACCACA
GCAAAGTTACTACCCGCAGCAATGGAGCCATCCGCAGTTCGAAAAGTAAGGATCCGGCTGCTAACAAAGC
CCGAAAGGAAGCTGAGTTGGCTGCTGCCACCGCTGAGCAATAACTAGCATAACCCCTTGGGGCCTCTAAA
CGGGTCTTGAGGGGTTTTTTGCTGAAAGGAGGAACTATATCCGGATATCCCGCAAGAGGCCCGGCAGTAC
CGGCATAACCAAGCCTATGCCTACAGCATCCAGGGTGACGGTGCCGAGGATGACGATGAGCGCATTGTTA
GATTTCATACACGGTGCCTGACTGCGTTAGCAATTTAACTGTGATAAACTACCGCATTAAAGCTTATCGA
TGATAAGCTGTCAAACATGAGAATTCTTGAAGACGAAAGGGCCTCGTGATACGCCTATTTTTATAGGTTA
ATGTCATGATAATAATGGTTTCTTAGACGTCAGGTGGCACTTTTCGGGGAAATGTGCGCGGAACCCCTAT
TTGTTTATTTTTCTAAATACATTCAAATATGTATCCGCTCATGAGACAATAACCCTGATAAATGCTTCAA
TAATATTGAAAAAGGAAGAGTATGAGTATTCAACATTTCCGTGTCGCCCTTATTCCCTTTTTTGCGGCAT
TTTGCCTTCCTGTTTTTGCTCACCCAGAAACGCTGGTGAAAGTAAAAGATGCTGAAGATCAGTTGGGTGC
ACGAGTGGGTTACATCGAACTGGATCTCAACAGCGGTAAGATCCTTGAGAGTTTTCGCCCCGAAGAACGT
TTTCCAATGATGAGCACTTTTAAAGTTCTGCTATGTGGCGCGGTATTATCCCGTGTTGACGCCGGGCAAG
AGCAACTCGGTCGCCGCATACACTATTCTCAGAATGACTTGGTTGAGTACTCACCAGTCACAGAAAAGCA
TCTTACGGATGGCATGACAGTAAGAGAATTATGCAGTGCTGCCATAACCATGAGTGATAACACTGCGGCC
AACTTACTTCTGACAACGATCGGAGGACCGAAGGAGCTAACCGCTTTTTTGCACAACATGGGGGATCATG
TAACTCGCCTTGATCGTTGGGAACCGGAGCTGAATGAAGCCATACCAAACGACGAGCGTGACACCACGAT
GCCTGCAGCAATGGCAACAACGTTGCGCAAACTATTAACTGGCGAACTACTTACTCTAGCTTCCCGGCAA
CAATTAATAGACTGGATGGAGGCGGATAAAGTTGCAGGACCACTTCTGCGCTCGGCCCTTCCGGCTGGCT
GGTTTATTGCTGATAAATCTGGAGCCGGTGAGCGTGGGTCTCGCGGTATCATTGCAGCACTGGGGCCAGA
TGGTAAGCCCTCCCGTATCGTAGTTATCTACACGACGGGGAGTCAGGCAACTATGGATGAACGAAATAGA
CAGATCGCTGAGATAGGTGCCTCACTGATTAAGCATTGGTAACTGTCAGACCAAGTTTACTCATATATAC
TTTAGATTGATTTAAAACTTCATTTTTAATTTAAAAGGATCTAGGTGAAGATCCTTTTTGATAATCTCAT
GACCAAAATCCCTTAACGTGAGTTTTCGTTCCACTGAGCGTCAGACCCCGTAGAAAAGATCAAAGGATCT
TCTTGAGATCCTTTTTTTCTGCGCGTAATCTGCTGCTTGCAAACAAAAAAACCACCGCTACCAGCGGTGG
TTTGTTTGCCGGATCAAGAGCTACCAACTCTTTTTCCGAAGGTAACTGGCTTCAGCAGAGCGCAGATACC
AAATACTGTCCTTCTAGTGTAGCCGTAGTTAGGCCACCACTTCAAGAACTCTGTAGCACCGCCTACATAC
CTCGCTCTGCTAATCCTGTTACCAGTGGCTGCTGCCAGTGGCGATAAGTCGTGTCTTACCGGGTTGGACT
CAAGACGATAGTTACCGGATAAGGCGCAGCGGTCGGGCTGAACGGGGGGTTCGTGCACACAGCCCAGCTT
GGAGCGAACGACCTACACCGAACTGAGATACCTACAGCGTGAGCTATGAGAAAGCGCCACGCTTCCCGAA
GGGAGAAAGGCGGACAGGTATCCGGTAAGCGGCAGGGTCGGAACAGGAGAGCGCACGAGGGAGCTTCCAG
GGGGAAACGCCTGGTATCTTTATAGTCCTGTCGGGTTTCGCCACCTCTGACTTGAGCGTCGATTTTTGTG
ATGCTCGTCAGGGGGGCGGAGCCTATGGAAAAACGCCAGCAACGCGGCCTTTTTACGGTTCCTGGCCTTT
TGCTGGCCTTTTGCTCACATGTTCTTTCCTGCGTTATCCCCTGATTCTGTGGATAACCGTATTACCGCCT
TTGAGTGAGCTGATACCGCTCGCCGCAGCCGAACGACCGAGCGCAGCGAGTCAGTGAGCGAGGAAGCGGA
AGAGCGCCTGATGCGGTATTTTCTCCTTACGCATCTGTGCGGTATTTCACACCGCAATGGTGCACTCTCA
GTACAATCTGCTCTGATGCCGCATAGTTAAGCCAGTATACACTCCGCTATCGCTACGTGACTGGGTCATG
GCTGCGCCCCGACACCCGCCAACACCCGCTGACGCGCCCTGACGGGCTTGTCTGCTCCCGGCATCCGCTT
ACAGACAAGCTGTGACCGTCTCCGGGAGCTGCATGTGTCAGAGGTTTTCACCGTCATCACCGAAACGCGC
GAGGCAGCTGCGGTAAAGCTCATCAGCGTGGTCGTGAAGCGATTCACAGATGTCTGCCTGTTCATCCGCG
TCCAGCTCGTTGAGTTTCTCCAGAAGCGTTAATGTCTGGCTTCTGATAAAGCGGGCCATGTTAAGGGCGG
TTTTTTCCTGTTTGGTCACTGATGCCTCCGTGTAAGGGGGATTTCTGTTCATGGGGGTAATGATACCGAT
GAAACGAGAGAGGATGCTCACGATACGGGTTACTGATGATGAACATGCCCGGTTACTGGAACGTTGTGAG
GGTAAACAACTGGCGGTATGGATGCGGCGGGACCAGAGAAAAATCACTCAGGGTCAATGCCAGCGCTTCG
TTAATACAGATGTAGGTGTTCCACAGGGTAGCCAGCAGCATCCTGCGATGCAGATCCGGAACATAATGGT
GCAGGGCGCTGACTTCCGCGTTTCCAGACTTTACGAAACACGGAAACCGAAGACCATTCATGTTGTTGCT
CAGGTCGCAGACGTTTTGCAGCAGCAGTCGCTTCACGTTCGCTCGCGTATCGGTGATTCATTCTGCTAAC
CAGTAAGGCAACCCCGCCAGCCTAGCCGGGTCCTCAACGACAGGAGCACGATCATGCGCACCCGTGGCCA
GGACCCAACGCTGCCCGAGATGCGCCGCGTGCGGCTGCTGGAGATGGCGGACGCGATGGATATGTTCTGC
CAAGGGTTGGTTTGCGCATTCACAGTTCTCCGCAAGAATTGATTGGCTCCAATTCTTGGAGTGGTGAATC
CGTTAGCGAGGTGCCGCCGGCTTCCATTCAGGTCGAGGTGGCCCGGCTCCATGCACCGCGACGCAACGCG
GGGAGGCAGACAAGGTATAGGGCGGCGCCTACAATCCATGCCAACCCGTTCCATGTGCTCGCCGAGGCGG
CATAAATCGCCGTGACGATCAGCGGTCCAATGATCGAAGTTAGGCTGGTAAGAGCCGCGAGCGATCCTTG
AAGCTGTCCCTGATGGTCGTCATCTACCTGCCTGGACAGCATGGCCTGCAACGCGGGCATCCCGATGCCG
CCGGAAGCGAGAAGAATCATAATGGGGAAGGCCATCCAGCCTCGCGTCGCGAACGCCAGCAAGACGTAGC
CCAGCGCGTCGGCCGCCATGCCGGCGATAATGGCCTGCTTCTCGCCGAAACGTTTGGTGGCGGGACCAGT
GACGAAGGCTTGAGCGAGGGCGTGCAAGATTCCGAATACCGCAAGCGACAGGCCGATCATCGTCGCGCTC
CAGCGAAAGCGGTCCTCGCCGAAAATGACCCAGAGCGCTGCCGGCACCTGTCCTACGAGTTGCATGATAA
AGAAGACAGTCATAAGTGCGGCGACGATAGTCATGCCCCGCGCCCACCGGAAGGAGCTGACTGGGTTGAA
GGCTCTCAAGGGCATCGGTCGAGATCCCGGTGCCTAATGAGTGAGCTAACTTACATTAATTGCGTTGCGC
TCACTGCCCGCTTTCCAGTCGGGAAACCTGTCGTGCCAGCTGCATTAATGAATCGGCCAACGCGCGGGGA
GAGGCGGTTTGCGTATTGGGCGCCAGGGTGGTTTTTCTTTTCACCAGTGAGACGGGCAACAGCTGATTGC
CCTTCACCGCCTGGCCCTGAGAGAGTTGCAGCAAGCGGTCCACGCTGGTTTGCCCCAGCAGGCGAAAATC
CTGTTTGATGGTGGTTAACGGCGGGATATAACATGAGCTGTCTTCGGTATCGTCGTATCCCACTACCGAG
ATATCCGCACCAACGCGCAGCCCGGACTCGGTAATGGCGCGCATTGCGCCCAGCGCCATCTGATCGTTGG
CAACCAGCATCGCAGTGGGAACGATGCCCTCATTCAGCATTTGCATGGTTTGTTGAAAACCGGACATGGC
ACTCCAGTCGCCTTCCCGTTCCGCTATCGGCTGAATTTGATTGCGAGTGAGATATTTATGCCAGCCAGCC
AGACGCAGACGCGCCGAGACAGAACTTAATGGGCCCGCTAACAGCGCGATTTGCTGGTGACCCAATGCGA
CCAGATGCTCCACGCCCAGTCGCGTACCGTCTTCATGGGAGAAAATAATACTGTTGATGGGTGTCTGGTC
AGAGACATCAAGAAATAACGCCGGAACATTAGTGCAGGCAGCTTCCACAGCAATGGCATCCTGGTCATCC
AGCGGATAGTTAATGATCAGCCCACTGACGCGTTGCGCGAGAAGATTGTGCACCGCCGCTTTACAGGCTT
CGACGCCGCTTCGTTCTACCATCGACACCACCACGCTGGCACCCAGTTGATCGGCGCGAGATTTAATCGC
CGCGACAATTTGCGACGGCGCGTGCAGGGCCAGACTGGAGGTGGCAACGCCAATCAGCAACGACTGTTTG
CCCGCCAGTTGTTGTGCCACGCGGTTGGGAATGTAATTCAGCTCCGCCATCGCCGCTTCCACTTTTTCCC
GCGTTTTCGCAGAAACGTGGCTGGCCTGGTTCACCACGCGGGAAACGGTCTGATAAGAGACACCGGCATA
CTCTGCGACATCGTATAACGTTACTGGTTTCACATTCACCACCCTGAATTGACTCTCTTCCGGGCGCTAT
CATGCCATACCGCGAAAGGTTTTGCGCCATTCGATGGTGTCCGGGATCTCGACGCTCTCCCTTATGCGAC
TCCTGCATTAGGAAGCAGCCCAGTAGTAGGTTGAGGCCGTTGAGCACCGCCGCCGCAAGGAATGGTGCAT
GCAAGGAGATGGCGCCCAACAGTCCCCCGGCCACGGGGCCTGCCACCATACCCACGCCGAAACAAGCGCT
CATGAGCCCGAAGTGGCGAGCCCGATCTTCCCCATCGGTGATGTCGGCGATATAGGCGCCAGCAACCGCA
CCTGTGGCGCCGGTGATGCCGGCCACGATGCGTCCGGCGTAGAGGATCGAGATCTCGATCCCGCGAAAT
Features (pLannotate 1.2.2; 21 found; start..end, strand, type, name):
      1..19      +  promoter       T7 promoter: promoter for bacteriophage T7 RNA polymerase
     20..44      +  protein_bind   lac operator: The lac repressor binds to the lac operator to inhibit transcription in E. coli. This inhibition can be relieved by adding lactose or isopropyl-β-D-thiogalactopyranoside (IPTG). lac repressor encoded by lacI
     59..81      +  RBS            RBS: efficient ribosome binding site from bacteriophage T7 gene 10 (Olins and Rangwala, 1989)
     95..256     +  CDS            spg (fragment): SPG1_STRSG - Experimental evidence at protein level: Swiss-Prot protein existence level 1. Binds to the constant Fc region of IgG with high affinity. From Streptococcus sp. group G.
    365..862     +  CDS            PDCD6IP (fragment): PDC6I_HUMAN - Also known as AIP1, ALIX, KIAA1375. Experimental evidence at protein level: Swiss-Prot protein existence level 1. (Microbial infection) Involved in HIV-1 virus budding. Can replace TSG101 it its role of supporting HIV-1 release; this function requires the interaction with CHMP4B. The ESCRT machinery also functions in topologically equivalent membrane fission events, such as enveloped virus budding (HIV-1 and other lentiviruses). From Homo sapiens (Human).
    863..886     +  CDS            Strep-Tag II: peptide that binds Strep-Tactin®, an engineered form of streptavidin
    897..946     +  CDS            SET1 (fragment): solubility-enhancement tag derived from T7 phage gene 10B
    954..1001    +  terminator     T7 terminator: transcription terminator for bacteriophage T7 RNA polymerase
   1024..1128    -  CDS            TcR (fragment): tetracycline efflux protein; tet; confers resistance to tetracycline
   1176..1204    -  promoter       tet promoter: E. coli promoter for tetracycline efflux protein gene
   1317..1421    +  promoter       AmpR promoter: bla
   1422..2282    +  CDS            AmpR: β-lactamase; bla; confers resistance to ampicillin, carbenicillin, and related antibiotics
   2453..3041    +  rep_origin     ori: high-copy-number ColE1/pMB1/pBR322/pUC origin of replication
   3227..3366    -  misc_feature   bom: basis of mobility region from pBR322
   3468..3659    -  CDS            rop: Rop protein, which maintains plasmids at low copy number; rop
   3676..4056    +  CDS            YPB1_ECOLX: Protein predicted: Swiss-Prot protein existence level 4. From Escherichia coli.
   4298..4922    -  CDS            TcR (fragment): tetracycline efflux protein; tet; confers resistance to tetracycline
   4937..4958    -  protein_bind   CAP binding site: CAP binding activates transcription in the presence of cAMP. E. coli catabolite activator protein
   4971..6053    -  CDS            lacI: lac repressor; lacI; The lac repressor binds to the lac operator to inhibit transcription in E. coli. This inhibition can be relieved by adding lactose or isopropyl-β-D-thiogalactopyranoside (IPTG).
   6054..6131    -  promoter       lacI promoter: lacI
   6139..6418    -  CDS            TcR (fragment): tetracycline efflux protein; tet; confers resistance to tetracycline
