[The description below was written by a language model from this plasmid's Addgene catalogue record and pLannotate feature annotations shown in this document.]
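Description:
GB1-PRD(703-868, A756C, P801G, C813S)-Strep is a bacterial expression plasmid built on the pET-11a backbone, about 6.4 kb in total, for IPTG-inducible production of a fragment of human ALIX (PDCD6IP) in E. coli. It replicates from a pBR322-type ColE1 origin accompanied by the rop gene and bom site, which keeps copy number low, and it is selected with ampicillin through the β-lactamase gene. The feature table also shows several tetracycline-resistance fragments, which are non-functional remnants of the pBR322 ancestry. A backbone-encoded lacI gene supplies the repressor.

The codon-optimized insert of roughly 800 bp sits downstream of a T7 promoter with an adjacent lac operator and the T7 gene 10 ribosome binding site, and is followed by the T7 terminator. Expression therefore requires a host supplying T7 RNA polymerase and is held off by Lac repressor until induction. The encoded fusion begins with the GB1 domain of streptococcal protein G, commonly used as a solubility and expression enhancer. This is followed by a His6 tag and a TEV protease cleavage site; neither was annotated separately, but they presumably lie in the gap between the GB1 and ALIX features. Next come ALIX residues 703-868, the proline-rich domain, ending in a C-terminal Strep-tag II. The two tags allow affinity purification from both ends, and TEV cleavage removes the GB1-His6 portion.

The ALIX segment carries three substitutions: A756C, P801G and C813S. The record does not state their purpose. The associated study concerns tyrosine phosphorylation, reversible amyloid formation, autoinhibition and membrane association of ALIX, so the plasmid serves to produce recombinant protein for that kind of biophysical work.
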