Addgene plasmid #164446: GB1-PRD(703-868, A756C, P801G, C813S)-Strep
Purpose: Codon-optimized bacterial expression plasmid. Expresses GB1-His6-TEV-ALIX(703-868, A756C, P801G, C813S)-Strep.
Depositing lab: Lalit Deshmukh. Depositing organization: University of California, San Diego (UCSD). Publication: Mechanistic Roles of Tyrosine Phosphorylation in Reversible Amyloids, Autoinhibition, and Endosomal Membrane Association of ALIX. Elias RD, Ramaraju B, Deshmukh L. J Biol Chem. 2021 Oct 21:101328. doi: 10.1016/j.jbc.2021.101328. PubMed 34688656.
Backbone
  Vector backbone: pET-11a
  Backbone size w/o insert (bp): 5643
  Total vector size (bp): 6441
  Vector type: Bacterial Expression
Growth in bacteria
  Bacterial resistance: Ampicillin, 100 μg/mL
  Growth temperature: 37°C
  Growth strain: DH5alpha
  Copy number: Low Copy
Gene/Insert
  Gene/Insert name: GB1-His6-TEV-ALIX(703-868, A756C, P801G, C813S)-Strep (alt names: ALIX Proline Rich Domain; ALIX Proline Rich Region)
  Species: H. sapiens (human)
  Insert size (bp): 798
  Mutation: Alanine 756 to Cysteine, Proline 801 to Glycine, Cysteine 813 to Serine
  Entrez Gene: PDCD6IP (a.k.a. AIP1, ALIX, DRIP4, HP95, MCPH29)
  Tag / fusion protein: GB1-His6-TEV (N terminal on insert); Strep tag (WSHPQFEK) (C terminal on insert)
Terms and licenses: Academic/Nonprofit Terms; Industry Terms: Not Available to Industry
How to cite: GB1-PRD(703-868, A756C, P801G, C813S)-Strep was a gift from Lalit Deshmukh (Addgene plasmid # 164446 ; http://n2t.net/addgene:164446 ; RRID:Addgene_164446)
