>Addgene plasmid #164446 | GB1-PRD(703-868, A756C, P801G, C813S)-Strep | depositor partial sequence | sequence record 319176 | GB1-PRD(703-868, A756C, P801G, C813S)-Strep
CAATACAAACTGGCGCTGAACGGCAAAACGCTGAAGGGTGAAACGACGACCGAGGCCGTTGATGCGGCCA
CGGCCGAGAAAGTGTTCAAGCAGTACGCCAACGACAACGGTGTTGATGGCGAATGGACCTACGACGATGC
GACCAAAACCTTCACCGTGACCGAACTGGTTCCGCGCGGCAGTATCGAAGGTCGCATCCGCGAGAATCTG
AAAGATAGCGGTCTGTTTCTGGAGCATCACCACCATCACCATGAAAATCTGTACTTCCAAGGCGACGAAC
TGCTGAAAGATCTGCAGCAGAGCATTGCCCGCGAACCAAGCGCCCCAAGCATCCCGACGCCAGCCTATCA
GAGTAGTCCGGCGGGTGGTCATGCGCCGACCCCACCAACGCCGGCCCCACGTACGATGCCGCCAACCAAA
CCGCAACCACCATGTCGTCCGCCACCACCAGTTCTCCCAGCCAATCGCGCCCCAAGTGCGACCGCGCCAA
GCCCAGTTGGTGCGGGTACCGCCGCGCCAGCGCCAAGTCAAACGCCGGGTAGTGCCCCACCACCACAAGC
GCAAGGCGGCCCATATCCGACGTACCCGGGCTATCCGGGCTACAGTCAGATGCCAATGCCGATGGGTTAC
AACCCATACGCGTACGGCCAGTATAACATGCCGTACCCACCGGTGTACCACCAGAGTCCGGGCCAAGCCC
CATACCCGGGTCCACAGCAGCCAAGCTACCCGTTCCCGCAGCCACCACAGCAAAGTTACTACCCGCAGCA
ATGGAGCCATCCGCAGTTCGAAAAGTAA
